Addgene plasmid #40205: pCAG-p21_S146A
Depositing lab: Philipp Mergenthaler. Depositing organization: Charite Universitaetsmedizin Berlin. Publication: A functional role of the cyclin-dependent kinase inhibitor 1 (p21(WAF1/CIP1)) for neuronal preconditioning. Mergenthaler P, Muselmann C, Sunwoldt J, Isaev NK, Wieloch T, Dirnagl U, Meisel A, Ruscher K. J Cereb Blood Flow Metab. 2013 Mar;33(3):351-5. doi: 10.1038/jcbfm.2012.213. Epub 2013 Jan 9. PubMed 23299246.
Backbone
  Vector backbone: pCAG
  Backbone manufacturer: Invivogen
  Modifications to backbone: Modified backbone from pDRIVE-CAG.
  Vector type: Mammalian Expression
  Selectable markers: no selectable marker
Growth in bacteria
  Bacterial resistance: Bleocin (Zeocin), 50 μg/mL
  Growth temperature: 37°C
  Growth strain: DH5alpha
  Copy number: High Copy
Gene/Insert
  Gene/Insert name: p21 (alt names: WAF1; Cip1)
  Species: H. sapiens (human)
  Mutation: S146A
  Entrez Gene: CDKN1A (a.k.a. CAP20, CDKN1, CIP1, MDA-6, P21, SDI1, WAF1, p21CIP1)
  Promoter: CAG
  Cloning method: Restriction Enzyme; 5′ cloning site EcoRI (not destroyed); 3′ cloning site BamHI (not destroyed)
  Sequencing primers: 5′ NA; 3′ NA
Resource information
  A portion of this plasmid was derived from a plasmid made by: Original plasmids provided by S. Dimmeler. Inserts subcloned into pCAG. Original reference: Rossig L, Jadidi AS, Urbich C, Badorff C, Zeiher AM, Dimmeler S (2001) Akt-dependent phosphorylation of p21(Cip1) regulates PCNA binding and proliferation of endothelial cells. Mol Cell Biol 21:5644-5657.
Terms and licenses: Academic/Nonprofit Terms; Industry Terms: Not Available to Industry
How to cite: pCAG-p21_S146A was a gift from Philipp Mergenthaler (Addgene plasmid # 40205 ; http://n2t.net/addgene:40205 ; RRID:Addgene_40205)
