[The description below was written by a language model from this plasmid's Addgene catalogue record and pLannotate feature annotations shown in this document.]
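Description:
pCAG-p21_S146A is a compact (about 3.7 kb) mammalian expression plasmid built on a modified version of the pDRIVE-CAG backbone. It carries human p21 (CDKN1A, also known as WAF1 or Cip1), the cyclin-dependent kinase inhibitor that mediates p53-dependent G1 arrest, with serine 146 replaced by alanine. The coding sequence was subcloned between EcoRI and BamHI sites, both retained, from an earlier plasmid made for work on Akt-dependent phosphorylation of p21. No epitope tag or reporter is annotated or recorded.

Expression is driven by the composite CAG promoter, which appears in the feature table as its three parts: the CMV immediate-early enhancer, the chicken β-actin promoter, and a chimeric chicken β-actin/rabbit β-globin intron. Together these give strong, broadly active transcription in mammalian cells. A remnant of the multiple cloning site sits just upstream of the p21 open reading frame. Downstream is an SV40-derived segment annotated as a poly(A) signal fragment and a short large T antigen fragment, both called on the reverse strand, which presumably supplies transcript termination.

In bacteria the plasmid replicates from a high-copy ColE1/pUC-type origin and is selected with Zeocin through the ble gene from Streptoalloteichus hindustanus under the synthetic bacterial EM7 promoter. Because ble has only this bacterial promoter, there is no mammalian selectable marker, so the construct is suited to transient transfection. An alanine substitution at a serine prevents phosphorylation at that position, and the associated publication concerns the role of p21 in neuronal preconditioning. The record does not spell out the specific experimental use of this mutant.
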