Features (pLannotate 1.2.2; 10 found; start..end, strand, type, name):
      9..312     +  enhancer       CMV enhancer: human cytomegalovirus immediate early enhancer
    314..591     +  promoter       chicken β-actin promoter: No description available
    593..1568    +  intron         chimeric intron: chimera between introns from chicken β-actin and rabbit β-globin
   1632..1663    +  misc_feature   MCS (fragment): multiple cloning site
   1664..2158    +  CDS            p21: human cyclin-dependent kinase inhibitor 1A; Homo sapiens CDKN1A; mediates p53-dependent arrest in the G1 phase of the cell cycle
   2190..2290    -  polyA_signal   SV40 poly(A) signal (fragment): SV40 polyadenylation signal
   2370..2438    -  CDS            large T antigen (fragment): large T antigen from SV40 (simian virus 40)
   2541..3129    +  rep_origin     ori: high-copy-number ColE1/pMB1/pBR322/pUC origin of replication
   3215..3262    +  promoter       EM7 promoter: synthetic bacterial promoter&nbsp
   3282..3653    +  CDS            ble: BLE_STRHI - Experimental evidence at protein level: Swiss-Prot protein existence level 1. Binding protein with a strong affinity to the bleomycin family of antibiotics. From Streptoalloteichus hindustanus.
>Addgene plasmid #40205 | pCAG-p21_S146A | depositor full sequence | sequence record 60098 | pCAG-p21_S146A sequence 3716 bps
CCTGCAGGCGTTACATAACTTACGGTAAATGGCCCGCCTGGCTGACCGCCCAACGACCCCCGCCCATTGA
CGTCAATAATGACGTATGTTCCCATAGTAACGCCAATAGGGACTTTCCATTGACGTCAATGGGTGGAGTA
TTTACGGTAAACTGCCCACTTGGCAGTACATCAAGTGTATCATATGCCAAGTACGCCCCCTATTGACGTC
AATGACGGTAAATGGCCCGCCTGGCATTATGCCCAGTACATGACCTTATGGGACTTTCCTACTTGGCAGT
ACATCTACGTATTAGTCATCGCTATTAACATGGTCGAGGTGAGCCCCACGTTCTGCTTCACTCTCCCCAT
CTCCCCCCCCTCCCCACCCCCAATTTTGTATTTATTTATTTTTTAATTATTTTGTGCAGCGATGGGGGCG
GGGGGGGGGGGGGGGCGCGCGCCAGGCGGGGCGGGGCGGGGCGAGGGGCGGGGCGGGGCGAGGCGGAGAG
GTGCGGCGGCAGCCAATCAGAGCGGCGCGCTCCGAAAGTTTCCTTTTATGGCGAGGCGGCGGCGGCGGCG
GCCCTATAAAAAGCGAAGCGCGCGGCGGGCGGGGAGTCGCTGCGACGCTGCCTTCGCCCCGTGCCCCGCT
CCGCCGCCGCCTCGCGCCGCCCGCCCCGGCTCTGACTGACCGCGTTACTCCCACAGGTGAGCGGGCGGGA
CGGCCCTTCTCCTCCGGGCTGTAATTAGCGCTTGGTTTAATGACGGCTTGTTTCTTTTCTGTGGCTGCGT
GAAAGCCTTGAGGGGCTCCGGGAGGGCCCTTTGTGCGGGGGGAGCGGCTCGGGGGGTGCGTGCGTGTGTG
TGTGCGTGGGGAGCGCCGCGTGCGGCTCCGCGCTGCCCGGCGGCTGTGAGCGCTGCGGGCGCGGCGCGGG
GCTTTGTGCGCTCCGCAGTGTGCGCGAGGGGAGCGCGGCCGGGGGCGGTGCCCCGCGGTGCGGGGGGGGC
TGCGAGGGGAACAAAGGCTGCGTGCGGGGTGTGTGCGTGGGGGGGTGAGCAGGGGGTGTGGGCGCGTCGG
TCGGGCTGCAACCCCCCCTGCACCCCCCTCCCCGAGTTGCTGAGCACGGCCCGGCTTCGGGTGCGGGGCT
CCGTACGGGGCGTGGCGCGGGGCTCGCCGTGCCGGGCGGGGGGTGGCGGCAGGTGGGGGTGCCGGGCGGG
GCGGGGCCGCCTCGGGCCGGGGAGGGCTCGGGGGAGGGGCGCGGCGGCCCCCGGAGCGCCGGCGGCTGTC
GAGGCGCGGCGAGCCGCAGCCATTGCCTTTTATGGTAATCGTGCGAGAGGGCGCAGGGACTTCCTTTGTC
CCAAATCTGTGCGGAGCCGAAATCTGGGAGGCGCCGCCGCACCCCCTCTAGCGGGCGCGGGGCGAAGCGG
TGCGGCGCCGGCAGGAAGGAAATGGGCGGGGAGGGCCTTCGTGCGTCGCCGCGCCGCCGTCCCCTTCTCC
CTCTCCAGCCTCGGGGCTGTCCGCGGGGGGACGGCTGCCTTCGGGGGGGACGGGGCAGGGCGGGGTTCGG
CTTCTGGCGTGTGACCGGCGGCTCTAGACAATTGTACTAACCTTCTTCTCTTTCCTCTCCTGACAGGTTG
GTGTACAGTAGCTTCCACCATGGACTCAGATCTCGAGCTCAAGCTTCGAATTCATGTCAGAACCGGCTGG
GGATGTCCGTCAGAACCCATGCGGCAGCAAGGCCTGCCGCCGCCTCTTCGGCCCAGTGGACAGCGAGCAG
CTGAGCCGCGACTGTGATGCGCTAATGGCGGGCTGCATCCAGGAGGCCCGTGAGCGATGGAACTTCGACT
TTGTCACCGAGACACCACTGGAGGGTGACTTCGCCTGGGAGCGTGTGCGGGGCCTTGGCCTGCCCAAGCT
CTACCTTCCCACGGGGCCCCGGCGAGGCCGGGATGAGTTGGGAGGAGGCAGGCGGCCTGGCACCTCACCT
GCTCTGCTGCAGGGGACAGCAGAGGAAGACCATGTGGACCTGTCACTGTCTTGTACCCTTGTGCCTCGCT
CAGGGGAGCAGGCTGAAGGGTCCCCAGGTGGACCTGGAGACTCTCAGGGTCGAAAACGGCGGCAGACCGC
CATGACAGATTTCTACCACTCCAAACGCCGGCTGATCTTCTCCAAGAGGAAGCCCTAAGGATCCACCGGT
CGCCAGCGGCCGCTAGCTCGACATGATAAGATACATTGATGAGTTTGGACAAACCACAACTAGAATGCAG
TGAAAAAAATGCTTTATTTGTGAAATTTGTGATGCTATTGCTTTATTTGTGAAATTTGTGATGCTATTGC
TTTATTTGTAACCATTATAAGCTGCAATAAACAAGTTAACAACAACAATTGCATTCATTTTATGTTTCAG
GTTCAGGGGGAGGTGTGGGAGGTTTTTTAAAGCAAGTAAAACCTCTACAAATGTGGTAGATCCATTTAAA
TGTTAATTAACTAGCCATGACCAAAATCCCTTAACGTGAGTTTTCGTTCCACTGAGCGTCAGACCCCGTA
GAAAAGATCAAAGGATCTTCTTGAGATCCTTTTTTTCTGCGCGTAATCTGCTGCTTGCAAACAAAAAAAC
CACCGCTACCAGCGGTGGTTTGTTTGCCGGATCAAGAGCTACCAACTCTTTTTCCGAAGGTAACTGGCTT
CAGCAGAGCGCAGATACCAAATACTGTTCTTCTAGTGTAGCCGTAGTTAGGCCACCACTTCAAGAACTCT
GTAGCACCGCCTACATACCTCGCTCTGCTAATCCTGTTACCAGTGGCTGCTGCCAGTGGCGATAAGTCGT
GTCTTACCGGGTTGGACTCAAGACGATAGTTACCGGATAAGGCGCAGCGGTCGGGCTGAACGGGGGGTTC
GTGCACACAGCCCAGCTTGGAGCGAACGACCTACACCGAACTGAGATACCTACAGCGTGAGCTATGAGAA
AGCGCCACGCTTCCCGAAGGGAGAAAGGCGGACAGGTATCCGGTAAGCGGCAGGGTCGGAACAGGAGAGC
GCACGAGGGAGCTTCCAGGGGGAAACGCCTGGTATCTTTATAGTCCTGTCGGGTTTCGCCACCTCTGACT
TGAGCGTCGATTTTTGTGATGCTCGTCAGGGGGGCGGAGCCTATGGAAAAACGCCAGCAACGCGGCCTTT
TTACGGTTCCTGGCCTTTTGCTGGCCTTTTGCTCACATGTTCTTAATTAAATTTTTCAAAAGTAGTTGAC
AATTAATCATCGGCATAGTATATCGGCATAGTATAATACGACTCACTATAGGAGGGCCATCATGGCCAAG
TTGACCAGTGCTGTCCCAGTGCTCACAGCCAGGGATGTGGCTGGAGCTGTTGAGTTCTGGACTGACAGGT
TGGGGTTCTCCAGAGATTTTGTGGAGGATGACTTTGCAGGTGTGGTCAGAGATGATGTCACCCTGTTCAT
CTCAGCAGTCCAGGACCAGGTGGTGCCTGACAACACCCTGGCTTGGGTGTGGGTGAGAGGACTGGATGAG
CTGTATGCTGAGTGGAGTGAGGTGGTCTCCACCAACTTCAGGGATGCCAGTGGCCCTGCCATGACAGAGA
TTGGAGAGCAGCCCTGGGGGAGAGAGTTTGCCCTGAGAGACCCAGCAGGCAACTGTGTGCACTTTGTGGC
AGAGGAGCAGGACTGAGGATAAGAATTGAGTTTCAGAAAAGGGGGCCTGAGTGGCCCCTTTTTTCAACTT
AATTAA
