>Addgene plasmid #40205 | pCAG-p21_S146A | addgene partial sequence | sequence record 59728 | pCAGGS5 5'-ggttcggcttctggcgtgtgacc-3'
CCTTCTTCTCTTTCCTCTCCTGACAGGTTGGTGTACAGTAGCTTCCACCATGGACTCAGATCTCGAGCTC
AAGCTTCGAATTCATGTCAGAACCGGCTGGGGATGTCCGTCAGAACCCATGCGGCAGCAAGGCCTGCCGC
CGCCTCTTCGGCCCAGTGGACAGCGAGCAGCTGAGCCGCGACTGTGATGCGCTAATGGCGGGCTGCATCC
AGGAGGCCCGTGAGCGATGGAACTTCGACTTTGTCACCGAGACACCACTGGAGGGTGACTTCGCCTGGGA
GCGTGTGCGGGGCCTTGGCCTGCCCAAGCTCTACCTTCCCACGGGGCCCCGGCGAGGCCGGGATGAGTTG
GGAGGAGGCAGGCGGCCTGGCACCTCACCTGCTCTGCTGCAGGGGACAGCAGAGGAAGACCATGTGGACC
TGTCACTGTCTTGTACCCTTGTGCCTCGCTCAGGGGAGCAGGCTGAAGGGTCCCCAGGTGGACCTGGAGA
CTCTCAGGGTCGAAAACGGCGGCAGACCGCCATGACAGATTTCTACCACTCCAAACGCCGGCTGATCTTC
TCCAAGAGGAAGCCCTAAGGATCCACCGGTCGCCAGCGGCCGCTAGCTCGACATGATAAGATACATTGAT
GAGTTTGGACAAACCACAACTAGAATGCAGTGAAAAAAATGCTTTATTTGTGAAATTTGTGATGCTATTG
CTTTATTTGTGAAATTTGTGATGCTATTGCTTTATTTGTAACCATTATAAGCTGCAATAAACAAGTTAAC
AACAACAATTGCATTCATTTTATGTTTCAGGTTCAGGGGGAGGTGTGGGAGGTTTTTTAAAGCAAGTAAA
ACCTCTACAAATGTGGTAGATCCATTTAAATGTTAATTAACTAGCCATGACCAAAATCCCTTAACGTGAG
TTTTCGTTCCACTGAGCGTCAGACCCCGTAGAAAAGATCAAAGGATCTTCTTGA
